Addgene plasmid #128849: pJ211_WT_med
Purpose: Medium copy number plasmid for expression of E. coli flagellin from its natural promoter
Depositing lab: Mark Pallen. Depositing organization: Quadram Institute Bioscience. Publication: Restoration of wild-type motility to flagellin-knockout Escherichia coli by varying promoter, copy number and induction strength in plasmid-based expression of flagellin. Thomson NM, Pallen MJ. Curr Res Biotechnol. 2020 Nov;2:45-52. doi: 10.1016/j.crbiot.2020.03.001. PubMed 33381753.
Backbone
  Vector backbone: pJ211
  Backbone manufacturer: ATUM
  Backbone size w/o insert (bp): 2500
  Vector type: Bacterial Expression
Growth in bacteria
  Bacterial resistance: Kanamycin, 50 μg/mL
  Growth temperature: 37°C
  Growth strain: DH5alpha
  Copy number: Low Copy
Gene/Insert
  Gene/Insert name: Flagellin
  Species: E. coli
  Insert size (bp): 1497
Terms and licenses: Academic/Nonprofit Terms; Industry Terms: Not Available to Industry
How to cite: pJ211_WT_med was a gift from Mark Pallen (Addgene plasmid # 128849 ; http://n2t.net/addgene:128849 ; RRID:Addgene_128849)
