[The description below was written by a language model from this plasmid's Addgene catalogue record and pLannotate feature annotations shown in this document.]
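Description:
pJ211_WT_med is a bacterial expression plasmid built on the commercial pJ211 backbone (about 2.5 kb without insert; the full depositor sequence is 4,309 nt) and designed to express Escherichia coli flagellin from its own natural promoter rather than an inducible one. It replicates from a p15A origin, a medium-copy replicon that is compatible with ColE1-type plasmids in the same cell. This matches the "medium copy number" wording of the stated purpose, although the catalogue's copy-number field lists it as low copy. Selection is by kanamycin, through an aph(3')-Ia aminoglycoside phosphotransferase gene that lies next to a fragment annotated as the AmpR (bla) promoter, which presumably drives it. Short matches annotated as bom and RSF origin fragments sit near the p15A origin and are likely sequence similarity within the replicon region rather than separate functional elements.

The payload is the fliC coding sequence (also known as hag or flaF) from E. coli K-12, encoding the subunit protein that polymerises to form the flagellar filament. Upstream of it, a 5S rRNA segment and a fragment of the rrnB T1 terminator probably insulate the insert from read-through transcription from the backbone. The roughly 280 nt between this terminator and the fliC start carries no annotation. The native fliC promoter described in the record would be expected there, but the feature table does not identify it, and no tags or reporters are annotated. According to the associated study, the plasmid belongs to work that varied promoter, copy number and induction strength to restore wild-type motility to flagellin-knockout E. coli, so its typical use is complementation of fliC deletion strains.
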