Features (pLannotate 1.2.2; 9 found; start..end, strand, type, name):
     11..37      +  misc_feature   bom (fragment): basis of mobility region from pBR322
    136..191     -  rep_origin     RSF ori (fragment): Plasmids containing the RSF 1030 origin of replication can be propagated in E. coli cells that contain additional plasmids with compatible origins.
    279..824     -  rep_origin     p15A ori: Plasmids containing the medium-copy-number p15A origin of replication can be propagated in E. coli cells that contain a second plasmid with the ColE1 origin.
    846..1655    -  CDS            KanR: aminoglycoside phosphotransferase; aph(3')-Ia; confers resistance to kanamycin in bacteria or G418 (Geneticin®) in eukaryotes
   1658..1754    -  promoter       AmpR promoter (fragment): bla
   1784..1808    -  CDS            KanR (fragment): aminoglycoside phosphotransferase; aph(3')-Ia; confers resistance to kanamycin in bacteria or G418 (Geneticin®) in eukaryotes
   1837..1952    +  ncRNA          5S rRNA: Accession: RF00001 - 5S ribosomal RNA
   1956..1996    +  terminator     rrnB T1 terminator (fragment): transcription terminator T1 from the E. coli rrnB gene
   2278..3771    +  CDS            fliC: FLIC_ECOLI - Also known as flaF, hag. Experimental evidence at protein level: Swiss-Prot protein existence level 1. Flagellin is the subunit protein which polymerizes to form the filaments of bacterial flagella. From Escherichia coli (strain K12).
>Addgene plasmid #128849 | pJ211_WT_med | depositor full sequence | sequence record 263505 | pJ211_WT_med sequence 4309 bps
GCGGGACCTCAGCGCTAGCGGAGTGTATACTGGCTTACTATGTTGGCACTGATGAGGGTGTCAGTGAAGT
GCTTCATGTGGCAGGAGAAAAAAGGCTGCACCGGTGCGTCAGCAGAATATGTGATACAGGATATATTCCG
CTTCCTCGCTCACTGACTCGCTACGCTCGGTCGTTCGACTGCGGCGAGCGGAAATGGCTTACGAACGGGG
CGGAGATTTCCTGGAAGATGCCAGGAAGATACTTAACAGGGAAGTGAGAGGGCCGCGGCAAAGCCGTTTT
TCCATAGGCTCCGCCCCCCTGACAAGCATCACGAAATCTGACGCTCAAATCAGTGGTGGCGAAACCCGAC
AGGACTATAAAGATACCAGGCGTTTCCCCCTGGCGGCTCCCTCGTGCGCTCTCCTGTTCCTGCCTTTCGG
TTTACCGGTGTCATTCCGCTGTTATGGCCGCGTTTGTCTCATTCCACGCCTGACACTCAGTTCCGGGTAG
GCAGTTCGCTCCAAGCTGGACTGTATGCACGAACCCCCCGTTCAGTCCGACCGCTGCGCCTTATCCGGTA
ACTATCGTCTTGAGTCCAACCCGGAAAGACATGCAAAAGCACCACTGGCAGCAGCCACTGGTAATTGATT
TAGAGGAGTTAGTCTTGAAGTCATGCGCCGGTTAAGGCTAAACTGAAAGGACAAGTTTTGGTGACTGCGC
TCCTCCAAGCCAGTTACCTCGGTTCAAAGAGTTGGTAGCTCAGAGAACCTTCGAAAAACCGCCCTGCAAG
GCGGTTTTTTCGTTTTCAGAGCAAGAGATTACGCGCAGACCAAAACGATCTCAAGAAGATCATCTTATTA
AGCTTTTAGAAAAACTCATCGAGCATCAAATGAAACTGCAATTTATTCATATCAGGATTATCAATACCAT
ATTTTTGAAAAAGCCGTTTCTGTAATGAAGGAGAAAACTCACCGAGGCAGTTCCATAGGATGGCAAGATC
CTGGTATCGGTCTGCGATTCCGACTCGTCCAACATCAATACAACCTATTAATTTCCCCTCGTCAAAAATA
AGGTTATCAAGTGAGAAATCACCATGAGTGACGACTGAATCCGGTGAGAATGGCAAAAGTTTATGCATTT
CTTTCCAGACTTGTTCAACAGGCCAGCCATTACGCTCGTCATCAAAATCACTCGCATCAACCAAACCGTT
ATTCATTCGTGATTGCGCCTGAGCGAGGCGAAATACGCGATCGCTGTTAAAAGGACAATTACAAACAGGA
ATCGAGTGCAACCGGCGCAGGAACACTGCCAGCGCATCAACAATATTTTCACCTGAATCAGGATATTCTT
CTAATACCTGGAACGCTGTTTTTCCGGGGATCGCAGTGGTGAGTAACCATGCATCATCAGGAGTACGGAT
AAAATGCTTGATGGTCGGAAGTGGCATAAATTCCGTCAGCCAGTTTAGTCTGACCATCTCATCTGTAACA
TCATTGGCAACGCTACCTTTGCCATGTTTCAGAAACAACTCTGGCGCATCGGGCTTCCCATACAAGCGAT
AGATTGTCGCACCTGATTGCCCGACATTATCGCGAGCCCATTTATACCCATATAAATCAGCATCCATGTT
GGAATTTAATCGCGGCCTCGACGTTTCCCGTTGAATATGGCTCATATTCTTCCTTTTTCAATATTATTGA
AGCATTTATCAGGGTTATTGTCTCATGAGCGGATACATATTTGAATGTATTTAGAAAAATAAACAAATAG
GGGTCAGTGTTACAACCAATTAACCAATTCTGAACATTATCGCGAGCCCATTTATACCTGAATATGGCTC
ATAACACCCCTTGTTTGCCTGGCGGCAGTAGCGCGGTGGTCCCACCTGACCCCATGCCGAACTCAGAAGT
GAAACGCCGTAGCGCCGATGGTAGTGTGGGGACTCCCCATGCGAGAGTAGGGAACTGCCAGGCATCAAAT
AAAACGAAAGGCTCAGTCGAAAGACTGGGCCTTTCGCCCGGGCTAATTAGGGGGTGTCGCCCTTCGCTGA
AGTCGACGTAAAACGAATACCGGGGTTATCGGTCTGAATTGCGCAAAGTTTACGTTTAATTGTTTTTTTT
AATAGCGGGAATAAGGGGCAGAGAAAAGAGTATTTCGGCGACTAACAAAAAATGGCTGTTTTTGAAAAAA
ATTCTAAAGGTTGTTTTACGACAGACGATAACAGGGTTGACGGCGATTGAGCCGACGGGTGGAAACCCAA
TACGTAATCAACGACTTGCAATATAGGATAACGAACCATGGCACAAGTCATTAATACCAACAGCCTCTCG
CTGATCACTCAAAATAATATCAACAAGAACCAGTCTGCGCTGTCGAGTTCTATCGAGCGTCTGTCTTCTG
GCTTGCGTATTAACAGCGCGAAGGATGACGCAGCGGGTCAGGCGATTGCTAACCGTTTCACCTCTAACAT
TAAAGGCCTGACTCAGGCGGCCCGTAACGCCAACGACGGTATCTCCGTTGCGCAGACCACCGAAGGCGCG
CTGTCCGAAATCAACAACAACTTACAGCGTGTGCGTGAACTGACGGTACAGGCCACTACCGGTACTAACT
CTGAGTCTGATCTGTCTTCTATCCAGGACGAAATTAAATCCCGTCTGGATGAAATTGACCGCGTATCTGG
TCAGACCCAGTTCAACGGCGTGAACGTGCTGGCAAAAAATGGCTCCATGAAAATCCAGGTTGGCGCAAAT
GATAACCAGACTATCACTATCGATCTGAAGCAGATTGATGCTAAAACTCTTGGCCTTGATGGTTTTAGCG
TTAAAAATAACGATACAGTTACCACTAGTGCTCCAGTAACTGCTTTTGGTGCTACCACCACAAACAATAT
TAAACTTACTGGAATTACCCTTTCTACGGAAGCAGCCACTGATACTGGCGGAACTAACCCAGCTTCAATT
GAGGGTGTTTATACTGATAATGGTAATGATTACTATGCGAAAATCACCGGTGGTGATAACGATGGGAAGT
ATTACGCAGTAACAGTTGCTAATGATGGTACAGTGACAATGGCGACTGGAGCAACGGCAAATGCAACTGT
AACTGATGCAAATACTACTAAAGCTACAACTATCACTTCAGGCGGTACACCTGTTCAGATTGATAATACT
GCAGGTTCCGCAACTGCCAACCTTGGTGCTGTTAGCTTAGTAAAACTGCAGGATTCCAAGGGTAATGATA
CCGATACATATGCGCTTAAAGATACAAATGGCAATCTTTACGCTGCGGATGTGAATGAAACTACTGGTGC
TGTTTCTGTTAAAACTATTACCTATACTGACTCTTCCGGTGCCGCCAGTTCTCCAACCGCGGTCAAACTG
GGCGGAGATGATGGCAAAACAGAAGTGGTCGATATTGATGGTAAAACATACGATTCTGCCGATTTAAATG
GCGGTAATCTGCAAACAGGTTTGACTGCTGGTGGTGAGGCTCTGACTGCTGTTGCAAATGGTAAAACCAC
GGATCCGCTGAAAGCGCTGGACGATGCTATCGCATCTGTAGACAAATTCCGTTCTTCCCTCGGTGCGGTG
CAAAACCGTCTGGATTCCGCGGTTACCAACCTGAACAACACCACTACCAACCTGTCTGAAGCGCAGTCCC
GTATTCAGGACGCCGACTATGCGACCGAAGTGTCCAATATGTCGAAAGCGCAGATCATCCAGCAGGCCGG
TAACTCCGTGTTGGCAAAAGCTAACCAGGTACCGCAGCAGGTTCTGTCTCTGCTGCAGGGTTAAGAATTC
TGATCACACTGGCTACCTTTGGGTGGCCTTTTTTTATCGTCAAAAGGGCGACACAAAAGGTATTCTAAAT
GCATAATAAATACTGATAACATCTTATAGTTTGTATTATATTTTGTATTATCGTTGACATGTATAATTTT
GATATCAAAAACTGATTTTCCCTTTATTATTTTCGAGATTTATTTTCTTAATTCTCTTTAACAAACTAGA
AATATTGTATATACAAAAAATCATAAATAATAGATGAATAGTTTAATTATAGGTGTTCATCAATCGAAAA
AGCAACGTATCTTATTTAAAGTGCGTTGCTTTTTTCTCATTTATAAGGTTAAATAATTCTCATATATCAA
GCAAAGTGACAGGCGCCCTTAAATATTCTGACAAATGCTCTTTCCCTAAACTCCCCCCATAAAAAAACCC
GCCGAAGCGGGTTTTTACGTTATTTGCGGATTAACGATTACTCGTTATCAGAACCGCCCAGGATGCCTGG
CAGTTCCCTACTCTCGCCGCTGCGCTCGGTCGTTCGGCT
